>Addgene plasmid #180533 | KTK_218 | addgene full sequence | sequence record 358972 | Addgene NGS Result
AAGATTATCAAAAAGGATCTTCACCTAGATCCTTTTAAATTAAAAATGAAGTTTTAAATCAATCTAAAGT
ATATATGAGTAAACTTGGTCTGACAGTTACCAATGCTTAATCAGTGAGGCACCTATCTCAGCGATCTGTC
TATTTCGTTCATCCATAGTTGCCTGACTCCCCGTCGTGTAGATAACTACGATACGGGAGGGCTTACCATC
TGGCCCCAGTGCTGCAATGATACCGCGGGACCCACGCTCACCGGCTCCAGATTTATCAGCAATAAACCAG
CCAGCCGGAAGGGCCGAGCGCAGAAGTGGTCCTGCAACTTTATCCGCCTCCATCCAGTCTATTAATTGTT
GCCGGGAAGCTAGAGTAAGTAGTTCGCCAGTTAATAGTTTGCGCAACGTTGTTGCCATTGCTACAGGCAT
CGTGGTGTCACGCTCGTCGTTTGGTATGGCTTCATTCAGCTCCGGTTCCCAACGATCAAGGCGAGTTACA
TGATCCCCCATGTTGTGCAAAAAAGCGGTTAGCTCCTTCGGTCCTCCGATCGTTGTCAGAAGTAAGTTGG
CCGCAGTGTTATCACTCATGGTTATGGCAGCACTGCATAATTCTCTTACTGTCATGCCATCCGTAAGATG
CTTTTCTGTGACTGGTGAGTACTCAACCAAGTCATTCTGAGAATAGTGTATGCGGCGACCGAGTTGCTCT
TGCCCGGCGTCAATACGGGATAATACCGCGCCACATAGCAGAACTTTAAAAGTGCTCATCATTGGAAAAC
GTTCTTCGGGGCGAAAACTCTCAAGGATCTTACCGCTGTTGAGATCCAGTTCGATGTAACCCACTCGTGC
ACCCAACTGATCTTCAGCATCTTTTACTTTCACCAGCGTTTCTGGGTGAGCAAAAACAGGAAGGCAAAAT
GCCGCAAAAAAGGGAATAAGGGCGACACGGAAATGTTGAATACTCATACTCTTCCTTTTTCAATATTATT
GAAGCATTTATCAGGGTTATTGTCTCATGAGCGGATACATATTTGAATGTATTTAGAAAAATAAACAAAT
AGGGGTTCCGCGCACATTTCCCCGAAAAGTGCCACCTGTCATGACCAAAATCCCTTAACGTGAGTTTTCG
TTCCACTGAGCGTCAGACCCCGTAGAAAAGATCAAAGGATCTTCTTGAGATCCTTTTTTTCTGCGCGTAA
TCTGCTGCTTGCAAACAAAAAAACCACCGCTACCAGCGGTGGTTTGTTTGCCGGATCAAGAGCTACCAAC
TCTTTTTCCGAAGGTAACTGGCTTCAGCAGAGCGCAGATACCAAATACTGTTCTTCTAGTGTAGCCGTAG
TTAGGCCACCACTTCAAGAACTCTGTAGCACCGCCTACATACCTCGCTCTGCTAATCCTGTTACCAGTGG
CTGCTGCCAGTGGCGATAAGTCGTGTCTTACCGGGTTGGACTCAAGACGATAGTTACCGGATAAGGCGCA
GCGGTCGGGCTGAACGGGGGGTTCGTGCACACAGCCCAGCTTGGAGCGAACGACCTACACCGAACTGAGA
TACCTACAGCGTGAGCTATGAGAAAGCGCCACGCTTCCCGAAGGGAGAAAGGCGGACAGGTATCCGGTAA
GCGGCAGGGTCGGAACAGGAGAGCGCACGAGGGAGCTTCCAGGGGGAAACGCCTGGTATCTTTATAGTCC
TGTCGGGTTTCGCCACCTCTGACTTGAGCGTCGATTTTTGTGATGCTCGTCAGGGGGGCGGAGCCTATGG
AAAAACGCCAGCAACGCGGCCTTTTTACGGTTCCTGGCCTTTTGCTGGCCTTTTGCTCACATGTTCTTTC
CTGCGTTATCCCCTGATTCTGTGGATAACCGTAGTCGGTCTCTGACCTGCGCCCGCGCGCATGAAACATG
TCTGGTTTCCATATCAAGTGGCCGGTTGGCGTACAGTCTAGAGACTGGCGGGGCCGATGGATTATTAACA
AATGTAATAATCCGTCCCGTCCCGGCCGGGCGGCGTCCCTGCACGATTTTTCCTTCACACTGTCGGGAAA
ATCTACGGATCGGGATGAACCTGTGTTATGGTGGGGCTGGCTGAGACC
Features (pLannotate 1.2.2; 3 found; start..end, strand, type, name):
     97..957     -  CDS            AmpR: β-lactamase; bla; confers resistance to ampicillin, carbenicillin, and related antibiotics
    958..1062    -  promoter       AmpR promoter: bla
   1165..1753    +  rep_origin     ori: high-copy-number ColE1/pMB1/pBR322/pUC origin of replication
