[The description below was written by a language model from this plasmid's Addgene catalogue record and pLannotate feature annotations shown in this document.]
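Description:
KTK_218 is a small entry (part) vector from the Komagataeibacter Tool Kit, a modular cloning system for assembling multigene constructs in cellulose-producing bacteria. It stores a single regulatory part: the native Komagataeibacter rhaeticus promoter pTtaC, defined in the record as the 200 bases immediately upstream of the gene's start codon. The plasmid is maintained in E. coli (DH5alpha) as a high-copy plasmid under ampicillin selection.

The sequenced plasmid is about 2.1 kb, and automated annotation identifies only three features: the β-lactamase (AmpR) coding sequence, its bla promoter, and a high-copy ColE1/pUC-type origin of replication. These account for propagation and selection in E. coli. The pTtaC promoter was not recognised by the annotation tool, which is expected for a native K. rhaeticus sequence, so it presumably lies in the remaining unannotated sequence, although the record does not give its position. The catalogue lists the backbone as pSEVA331, but the annotated features (ampicillin resistance and a ColE1-type origin) describe a minimal E. coli storage plasmid and do not obviously match that designation; the record offers nothing to resolve this discrepancy. The flanking cloning sites are also not stated, with the 5′ site recorded as unknown.

As an entry vector, KTK_218 carries no coding sequence under the promoter's control. It serves as a source from which the promoter part can be combined with other toolkit parts, such as coding sequences and terminators, to build expression cassettes driven by a native promoter in Komagataeibacter.
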