Addgene plasmid #180533: KTK_218
Purpose: Entry vector containing K.rhaeticus native promoter pTtaC (200 bases upstream from gene start codon)
Depositing lab: Tom Ellis. Depositing organization: Imperial College London. Publication: Komagataeibacter Tool Kit (KTK): A Modular Cloning System for Multigene Constructs and Programmed Protein Secretion from Cellulose Producing Bacteria. Goosens VJ, Walker KT, Aragon SM, Singh A, Senthivel VR, Dekker L, Caro-Astorga J, Buat MLA, Song W, Lee KY, Ellis T. ACS Synth Biol. 2021 Dec 17;10(12):3422-3434. doi: 10.1021/acssynbio.1c00358. Epub 2021 Nov 12. PubMed 34767345.
Backbone
  Vector backbone: pSEVA331
  Vector type: Bacterial Expression
Growth in bacteria
  Bacterial resistance: Ampicillin, 100 μg/mL
  Growth temperature: 37°C
  Growth strain: DH5alpha
  Copy number: High Copy
Gene/Insert
  Gene/Insert name: K.rhaeticus native promoter pTtaC (200 bases upstream from gene start codon)
  Species: K. rhaeticus
  Cloning method: Restriction Enzyme; 5′ cloning site unknown (unknown if destroyed)
Terms and licenses: Academic/Nonprofit Terms; Industry Terms: Not Available to Industry
Depositor comments: Read the preprint at https://www.biorxiv.org/content/10.1101/2021.06.09.447691v1.full
How to cite: KTK_218 was a gift from Tom Ellis (Addgene plasmid # 180533 ; http://n2t.net/addgene:180533 ; RRID:Addgene_180533)
